LOCUS       Exported 6508 bp ds-DNA circular SYN 13-MAY-2021
DEFINITION  FX cloning E.coli expression vector with araBAD promoter and
            C-terminal 3C protease cleavage site, GFP and 10x His tags.
ACCESSION   .
VERSION     .
KEYWORDS    pBXC3GH
SOURCE      synthetic DNA construct
  ORGANISM  synthetic DNA construct
REFERENCE   1 (bases 1 to 6508)
  AUTHORS   Geertsma ER, Dutzler R
  TITLE     A versatile and efficient high-throughput cloning tool for
            structural biology.
  JOURNAL   Biochemistry. 2011 Apr 19;50(15):3272-8. Epub 2011 Mar 25.
  PUBMED    21410291
REFERENCE   2 (bases 1 to 6508)
  AUTHORS   .
  TITLE     Direct Submission
  JOURNAL   Exported May 13, 2021 from SnapGene Server 1.1.58
            http://www.snapgene.com
FEATURES             Location/Qualifiers
     source          1..6508
                     /organism="synthetic DNA construct"
                     /mol_type="other DNA"
     promoter        1..285
                     /gene="araBAD"
                     /label=araBAD promoter
                     /note="promoter of the L-arabinose operon of E. coli; the
                     araC regulatory gene is transcribed in the opposite
                     direction (Guzman et al., 1995)"
     primer_bind     208..227
                     /label=pBAD Forward
                     /note="For vectors with E. coli araBAD promoter, forward
                     primer"
     CDS             complement(370..675)
                     /codon_start=1
                     /gene="ccdB"
                     /product="CcdB, a bacterial toxin that poisons DNA gyrase"
                     /label=ccdB
                     /note="Plasmids containing the ccdB gene cannot be
                     propagated in standard E. coli strains."
                     /translation="MQFKVYTYKRESRYRLFVDVQSDIIDTPGRRMVIPLASARLLSDK
                     VSRELYPVVHIGDESWRMMTTDMASVPVSVIGEEVADLSHRENDIKNAINLMFWGI"
     primer_bind     complement(472..491)
                     /label=ccdB-fwd
                     /note="ccdB gene, forward primer"
     CDS             complement(1017..1676)
                     /codon_start=1
                     /gene="cat"
                     /product="chloramphenicol acetyltransferase"
                     /label=CmR
                     /note="confers resistance to chloramphenicol"
                     /translation="MEKKITGYTTVDISQWHRKEHFEAFQSVAQCTYNQTVQLDITAFL
                     KTVKKNKHKFYPAFIHILARLMNAHPEFRMAMKDGELVIWDSVHPCYTVFHEQTETFSS
                     LWSEYHDDFRQFLHIYSQDVACYGENLAYFPKGFIENMFFVSANPWVSFTSFDLNVANM
                     DNFFAPVFTMGKYYTQGDKVLMPLAIQVHHAVCDGFHVGRMLNELQQYCDEWQGGA"
     primer_bind     1591..1610
                     /label=CAT-R
                     /note="Chloramphenicol resistance gene, reverse primer"
     promoter        complement(1730..1760)
                     /label=lac UV5 promoter
                     /note="E. coli lac promoter with an ""up"" mutation"
     protein_bind    complement(1785..1909)
                     /gene="mutant version of attR"
                     /label=attR1
                     /bound_moiety="LR Clonase(TM)"
                     /note="recombination site for the Gateway(R) LR reaction"
     CDS             complement(1928..1948)
                     /codon_start=1
                     /product="nuclear localization signal of SV40 (simian virus
                     40) large T antigen"
                     /label=SV40 NLS
                     /translation="PKKKRKV"
     CDS             complement(1952..1972)
                     /codon_start=1
                     /product="nuclear localization signal of SV40 (simian virus
                     40) large T antigen"
                     /label=SV40 NLS
                     /translation="PKKKRKV"
     CDS             1999..2022
                     /codon_start=1
                     /product="recognition and cleavage site for human
                     rhinovirus 3C and PreScission proteases"
                     /label=HRV 3C site
                     /translation="LEVLFQGP"
     CDS             2029..2739
                     /codon_start=1
                     /product="GFP variant that folds robustly even when fused
                     to poorly folded proteins (Pedelacq et al., 2006)"
                     /label=superfolder GFP
                     /translation="SKGEELFTGVVPILVELDGDVNGHKFSVSGEGEGDATYGKLTLKF
                     ICTTGKLPVPWPTLVTTLTYGVQCFSRYPDHMKRHDFFKSAMPEGYVQERTISFKDDGN
                     YKTRAEVKFEGDTLVNRIELKGIDFKEDGNILGHKLEYNYNSHNVYITADKQKNGIKAN
                     FKIRHNIEDGSVQLADHYQQNTPIGDGPVLLPDNHYLSTQSALSKDPNEKRDHMVLLEF
                     VTAAGITHGMDELYK"
     primer_bind     complement(2056..2084)
                     /label=GFP-R
                     /note="GFP, reverse primer. Does NOT anneal to EGFP"
     primer_bind     2679..2699
                     /label=GFP-F
                     /note="GFP, forward primer. Does NOT anneal to EGFP"
     CDS             2746..2775
                     /codon_start=1
                     /product="10xHis affinity tag"
                     /label=10xHis
                     /translation="HHHHHHHHHH"
     CDS             2791..2820
                     /codon_start=1
                     /product="Myc (human c-Myc proto-oncogene) epitope tag"
                     /label=Myc
                     /translation="EQKLISEEDL"
     CDS             2836..2853
                     /codon_start=1
                     /product="6xHis affinity tag"
                     /label=6xHis
                     /translation="HHHHHH"
     primer_bind     complement(2909..2926)
                     /label=pBAD Reverse
                     /note="For vectors with E. coli araBAD promoter, reverse
                     primer"
     terminator      3079..3165
                     /gene="Escherichia coli rrnB"
                     /label=rrnB T1 terminator
                     /note="transcription terminator T1 from the E. coli rrnB
                     gene"
     terminator      3257..3284
                     /label=rrnB T2 terminator
                     /note="transcription terminator T2 from the E. coli rrnB
                     gene"
     promoter        3303..3394
                     /gene="bla"
                     /label=AmpR promoter
     CDS             3395..4255
                     /codon_start=1
                     /gene="bla"
                     /product="beta-lactamase"
                     /label=AmpR
                     /note="confers resistance to ampicillin, carbenicillin, and
                     related antibiotics"
                     /translation="MSIQHFRVALIPFFAAFCLPVFAHPETLVKVKDAEDQLGARVGYI
                     ELDLNSGKILESFRPEERFPMMSTFKVLLCGAVLSRVDAGQEQLGRRIHYSQNDLVEYS
                     PVTEKHLTDGMTVRELCSAAITMSDNTAANLLLTTIGGPKELTAFLHNMGDHVTRLDRW
                     EPELNEAIPNDERDTTMPVAMATTLRKLLTGELLTLASRQQLIDWMEADKVAGPLLRSA
                     LPAGWFIADKSGAGERGSRGIIAALGPDGKPSRIVVIYTTGSQATMDERNRQIAEIGAS
                     LIKHW"
     primer_bind     complement(3613..3632)
                     /label=Amp-R
                     /note="Ampicillin resistance gene, reverse primer"
     rep_origin      4426..5014
                     /direction=RIGHT
                     /label=ori
                     /note="high-copy-number ColE1/pMB1/pBR322/pUC origin of
                     replication"
     primer_bind     4915..4934
                     /label=pBR322ori-F
                     /note="pBR322 origin, forward primer"
     primer_bind     5168..5185
                     /label=L4440
                     /note="L4440 vector, forward primer"
     misc_feature    5200..5340
                     /label=bom
                     /note="basis of mobility region from pBR322"
     primer_bind     complement(5266..5285)
                     /label=pRS-marker
                     /note="pRS vectors, use to sequence yeast selectable
                     marker"
     primer_bind     5426..5448
                     /label=pGEX 3'
                     /note="pGEX vectors, reverse primer"
     CDS             complement(5604..6482)
                     /codon_start=1
                     /gene="araC"
                     /product="L-arabinose regulatory protein"
                     /label=araC
                     /translation="MAEAQNDPLLPGYSFNAHLVAGLTPIEANGYLDFFIDRPLGMKGY
                     ILNLTIRGQGVVKNQGREFVCRPGDILLFPPGEIHHYGRHPEAREWYHQWVYFRPRAYW
                     HEWLNWPSIFANTGFFRPDEAHQPHFSDLFGQIINAGQGEGRYSELLAINLLEQLLLRR
                     MEAINESLHPPMDNRVREACQYISDHLADSNFDIASVAQHVCLSPSRLSHLFRQQLGIS
                     VLSWREDQRISQAKLLLSTTRMPIATVGRNVGFDDQLYFSRVFKKCTGASPSEFRAGCE
                     EKVNDVAVKLS"
ORIGIN
        1 aagaaaccaa ttgtccatat tgcatcagac attgccgtca ctgcgtcttt tactggcact
       61 tctcgctaac caaaccggta accccgctta ttaaaagcat tctgtaacaa agcgggacca
      121 aagccatgac aaaaacgcgt aacaaaagtg tctataatca cggcagaaaa gtccacattg
      181 attatttgca cggcgtcaca ctttgctatg ccatagcatt tttatccata agattagcgg
      241 atcctacctg acgcttttta tcgcaactct ctactgtttc tccatacccg ttttttgggc
      301 taacaggagg aattaaccat gagttgaaga gcgacctgca gactggctgt gtataaggga
      361 gcctgacatt tatattcccc agaacatcag gttaatggcg tttttgatgt cattttcgcg
      421 gtggctgaga tcagccactt cttccccgat aacggagacc ggcacactgg ccatatcggt
      481 ggtcatcatg cgccagcttt catccccgat atgcaccacc gggtaaagtt cacgggagac
      541 tttatctgac agcagacgtg cactggccag ggggatcacc atccgtcgcc cgggcgtgtc
      601 aataatatca ctctgtacat ccacaaacag acgataacgg ctctctcttt tataggtgta
      661 aaccttaaac tgcatttcac cagcccctgt tctcgtcagc aaaagagccg ttcatttcaa
      721 taaaccgggc gacctcagcc atcccttcct gattttccgc tttccagcgt tcggcacgca
      781 gacgacgggc ttcattctgc atggttgtgc ttaccagacc ggagatattg acatcatata
      841 tgccttgagc aactgatagc tgtcgctgtc aactgtcact gtaatacgct gcttcatagc
      901 atacctcttt ttgacatact tcgggtatac atatcagtat atattcttat accgcaaaaa
      961 tcagcgcgca aatacgcata ctgttatctg gcttttagta agccggatcc acgcgtttac
     1021 gccccgccct gccactcatc gcagtactgt tgtaattcat taagcattct gccgacatgg
     1081 aagccatcac aaacggcatg atgaacctga atcgccagcg gcatcagcac cttgtcgcct
     1141 tgcgtataat atttgcccat ggtgaaaacg ggggcgaaga agttgtccat attggccacg
     1201 tttaaatcaa aactggtgaa actcacccag ggattggctg agacgaaaaa catattctca
     1261 ataaaccctt tagggaaata ggccaggttt tcaccgtaac acgccacatc ttgcgaatat
     1321 atgtgtagaa actgccggaa atcgtcgtgg tattcactcc agagcgatga aaacgtttca
     1381 gtttgctcat ggaaaacggt gtaacaaggg tgaacactat cccatatcac cagctcaccg
     1441 tctttcattg ccatacggaa ttccggatga gcattcatca ggcgggcaag aatgtgaata
     1501 aaggccggat aaaacttgtg cttatttttc tttacggtct ttaaaaaggc cgtaatatcc
     1561 agctgaacgg tctggttata ggtacattga gcaactgact gaaatgcctc aaaatgttct
     1621 ttacgatgcc attgggatat atcaacggtg gtatatccag tgattttttt ctccatttta
     1681 gcttccttag ctcctgaaaa tctcgacgga tcctaactca aaatccacac attatacgag
     1741 ccggaagcat aaagtgtaaa gcctggggtg cctaatgcgg ccgccatagt gactggatat
     1801 gttgtgtttt acagtattat gtagtctgtt ttttatgcaa aatctaattt aatatattga
     1861 tatttatatc attttacgtt tctcgttcag cttttttgta caaacttgtg atatcgaatt
     1921 cgctagctac ctttctcttc ttttttggat ctacctttct cttctttttt ggggatccac
     1981 tagttcagct cttctgcatt agaagttttg tttcaaggtc cacaattcag caaaggagaa
     2041 gaacttttca ctggagttgt cccaattctt gttgaattag atggtgatgt taatgggcac
     2101 aaattttctg tcagtggaga gggtgaaggt gatgctacat acggaaaact cacccttaaa
     2161 tttatttgca ctactggaaa actacctgtt ccttggccaa cacttgtcac tactctgacc
     2221 tatggtgttc aatgcttttc ccgttatccg gatcacatga aacggcatga ctttttcaag
     2281 agtgccatgc ccgaaggtta tgtacaggaa cgcactatat ctttcaaaga tgacgggaac
     2341 tacaagacgc gtgctgaagt caagtttgaa ggtgataccc ttgttaatcg tatcgagtta
     2401 aagggtattg attttaaaga agatggaaac attctcggac acaaactaga gtacaactat
     2461 aactcacaca atgtatacat cacggcagac aaacaaaaga atggaatcaa agctaacttc
     2521 aaaattcgcc acaacattga agatggttcc gttcaactag cagaccatta tcaacaaaat
     2581 actccaattg gcgatggccc tgtcctttta ccagacaacc attacctgtc gacacaatct
     2641 gccctttcga aagatcccaa cgaaaagcgt gaccacatgg tccttcttga gtttgtaact
     2701 gctgctggga ttacacatgg catggatgag ctctacaaaa ctagtcatca tcatcaccat
     2761 catcatcacc atcattaagt cgaccatcta gaacaaaaac tcatctcaga agaggatctg
     2821 aatagcgccg tcgaccatca tcatcatcat cattgagttt aaacggtctc cagcttggct
     2881 gttttggcgg atgagagaag attttcagcc tgatacagat taaatcagaa cgcagaagcg
     2941 gtctgataaa acagaatttg cctggcggca gtagcgcggt ggtcccacct gaccccatgc
     3001 cgaactcaga agtgaaacgc cgtagcgccg atggtagtgt ggggtctccc catgcgagag
     3061 tagggaactg ccaggcatca aataaaacga aaggctcagt cgaaagactg ggcctttcgt
     3121 tttatctgtt gtttgtcggt gaacgctctc ctgagtagga caaatccgcc gggagcggat
     3181 ttgaacgttg cgaagcaacg gcccggaggg tggcgggcag gacgcccgcc ataaactgcc
     3241 aggcatcaaa ttaagcagaa ggccatcctg acggatggcc tttttgcgtt tctacaaact
     3301 cttttgttta tttttctaaa tacattcaaa tatgtatccg ctcatgagac aataaccctg
     3361 ataaatgctt caataatatt gaaaaaggaa gagtatgagt attcaacatt tccgtgtcgc
     3421 ccttattccc ttttttgcgg cattttgcct tcctgttttt gctcacccag aaacgctggt
     3481 gaaagtaaaa gatgctgaag atcagttggg tgcacgagtg ggttacatcg aactggatct
     3541 caacagcggt aagatccttg agagttttcg ccccgaagaa cgttttccaa tgatgagcac
     3601 ttttaaagtt ctgctatgtg gcgcggtatt atcccgtgtt gacgccgggc aagagcaact
     3661 cggtcgccgc atacactatt ctcagaatga cttggttgag tactcaccag tcacagaaaa
     3721 gcatcttacg gatggcatga cagtaagaga attatgcagt gctgccataa ccatgagtga
     3781 taacactgcg gccaacttac ttctgacaac gatcggagga ccgaaggagc taaccgcttt
     3841 tttgcacaac atgggggatc atgtaactcg ccttgatcgt tgggaaccgg agctgaatga
     3901 agccatacca aacgacgagc gtgacaccac gatgcctgta gcaatggcaa caacgttgcg
     3961 caaactatta actggcgaac tacttactct agcttcccgg caacaattaa tagactggat
     4021 ggaggcggat aaagttgcag gaccacttct gcgctcggcc cttccggctg gctggtttat
     4081 tgctgataaa tctggagccg gtgagcgtgg gtctcgcggt atcattgcag cactggggcc
     4141 agatggtaag ccctcccgta tcgtagttat ctacacgacg gggagtcagg caactatgga
     4201 tgaacgaaat agacagatcg ctgagatagg tgcctcactg attaagcatt ggtaactgtc
     4261 agaccaagtt tactcatata tactttagat tgatttaaaa cttcattttt aatttaaaag
     4321 gatctaggtg aagatccttt ttgataatct catgaccaaa atcccttaac gtgagttttc
     4381 gttccactga gcgtcagacc ccgtagaaaa gatcaaagga tcttcttgag atcctttttt
     4441 tctgcgcgta atctgctgct tgcaaacaaa aaaaccaccg ctaccagcgg tggtttgttt
     4501 gccggatcaa gagctaccaa ctctttttcc gaaggtaact ggcttcagca gagcgcagat
     4561 accaaatact gtccttctag tgtagccgta gttaggccac cacttcaaga actctgtagc
     4621 accgcctaca tacctcgctc tgctaatcct gttaccagtg gctgctgcca gtggcgataa
     4681 gtcgtgtctt accgggttgg actcaagacg atagttaccg gataaggcgc agcggtcggg
     4741 ctgaacgggg ggttcgtgca cacagcccag cttggagcga acgacctaca ccgaactgag
     4801 atacctacag cgtgagctat gagaaagcgc cacgcttccc gaagggagaa aggcggacag
     4861 gtatccggta agcggcaggg tcggaacagg agagcgcacg agggagcttc cagggggaaa
     4921 cgcctggtat ctttatagtc ctgtcgggtt tcgccacctc tgacttgagc gtcgattttt
     4981 gtgatgctcg tcaggggggc ggagcctatg gaaaaacgcc agcaacgcgg cctttttacg
     5041 gttcctggcc ttttgctggc cttttgctca catgttcttt cctgcgttat cccctgattc
     5101 tgtggataac cgtattaccg cctttgagtg agctgatacc gctcgccgca gccgaacgac
     5161 cgagcgcagc gagtcagtga gcgaggaagc ggaagtgccc ctgatgcggt attttctcct
     5221 tacgcatctg tgcggtattt cacaccgcat atggtgcact ctcagtacaa tctgctctga
     5281 tgccgcatag ttaagccagt atacactccg ctatcgctac gtgactgggt catggctgcg
     5341 ccccgacacc cgccaacacc cgctgacgcg ccctgacggg cttgtctgct cccggcatcc
     5401 gcttacagac aagctgtgac cgtctccggg agctgcatgt gtcagaggtt ttcaccgtca
     5461 tcaccgaaac gcgcgaggca gcagatcaat tcgcgcgcga aggcgaagcg gcatgcataa
     5521 tgtgcctgtc aaatggacga agcagggatt ctgcaaaccc tatgctactc cgtcaagccg
     5581 tcaattgtct gattcgttac caattatgac aacttgacgg ctacatcatt cactttttct
     5641 tcacaaccgg cacggaactc gctcgggctg gccccggtgc attttttaaa tacccgcgag
     5701 aaatagagtt gatcgtcaaa accaacattg cgaccgacgg tggcgatagg catccgggtg
     5761 gtgctcaaaa gcagcttcgc ctggctgata cgttggtcct cgcgccagct taagacgcta
     5821 atccctaact gctggcggaa aagatgtgac agacgcgacg gcgacaagca aacatgctgt
     5881 gcgacgctgg cgatatcaaa attgctgtct gccaggtgat cgctgatgta ctgacaagcc
     5941 tcgcgtaccc gattatccat cggtggatgg agcgactcgt taatcgcttc catgcgccgc
     6001 agtaacaatt gctcaagcag atttatcgcc agcagctccg aatagcgccc ttccccttgc
     6061 ccggcgttaa tgatttgccc aaacaggtcg ctgaaatgcg gctggtgcgc ttcatccggg
     6121 cgaaagaacc ccgtattggc aaatattgac ggccagttaa gccattcatg ccagtaggcg
     6181 cgcggacgaa agtaaaccca ctggtgatac cattcgcgag cctccggatg acgaccgtag
     6241 tgatgaatct ctcctggcgg gaacagcaaa atatcacccg gtcggcaaac aaattctcgt
     6301 ccctgatttt tcaccacccc ctgaccgcga atggtgagat tgagaatata acctttcatt
     6361 cccagcggtc ggtcgataaa aaaatcgaga taaccgttgg cctcaatcgg cgttaaaccc
     6421 gccaccagat gggcattaaa cgagtatccc ggcagcaggg gatcattttg cgcttcagcc
     6481 atacttttca tactcccgcc attcagag
//
