[The description below was written by a language model from this plasmid's Addgene catalogue record and the feature table of its GenBank file.]
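Description:
pBXC3GH is an empty bacterial expression backbone derived from pBAD24 and adapted for FX (fragment exchange) cloning, designed for arabinose-inducible production of proteins in E. coli with a cleavable C-terminal GFP–His tag. It replicates from a ColE1/pMB1-type origin (with the pBR322 bom region) and carries beta-lactamase for ampicillin selection. The araBAD promoter is controlled by the divergently transcribed araC regulator encoded on the plasmid, and transcription ends at the rrnB T1 and T2 terminators. The catalogue lists a backbone size of 6556 bp, whereas the held sequence record is 6508 bp.

Downstream of the promoter, the cloning site is occupied by a counterselection stuffer in reverse orientation containing the ccdB gyrase toxin gene and a chloramphenicol acetyltransferase gene. This explains the dual chloramphenicol/ampicillin selection and the need for a ccdB-tolerant strain such as DB3.1 for the empty vector. Replacing the stuffer with an open reading frame removes ccdB, so that only recombinant plasmids survive in standard strains. The stuffer region also carries annotated remnants: a lac UV5 promoter, an attR1 Gateway site and two reverse-strand SV40 NLS matches. These appear incidental to the vector's function.

An inserted gene is fused in frame to an HRV 3C (PreScission) protease site, GFP (annotated as a superfolder variant) and a 10xHis tag. Myc and 6xHis features are annotated further downstream, but the record does not say whether they are translated. The depositor describes the GFP as a folding indicator, so fluorescence can report on expression and folding of the fusion partner. The His tag allows affinity purification, and 3C cleavage then removes both tags. This arrangement suits high-throughput screening of constructs for structural biology.
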