Addgene plasmid #47070: pBXC3GH
Purpose: (Empty Backbone) FX cloning E.coli expression vector with araBAD promoter and C-terminal 3C protease cleavage site, GFP and 10x His tags
Depositing lab: Raimund Dutzler & Eric Geertsma. Depositing organization: University of Zurich. Publication: A versatile and efficient high-throughput cloning tool for structural biology. Geertsma ER, Dutzler R. Biochemistry. 2011 Apr 19;50(15):3272-8. Epub 2011 Mar 25. 10.1021/bi200178z PubMed 21410291.
Backbone
  Vector backbone: pBAD24
  Backbone manufacturer: LM Guzman
  Backbone size (bp): 6556
  Modifications to backbone: modified for compatibility with FX cloning and added tags/fusion proteins
  Vector type: Bacterial Expression
  Promoter: araBAD
  Tag / fusion protein: 3C protease site (PreScission site) (C terminal on backbone); GFP (C terminal on backbone); decaHIS (10x His) (C terminal on backbone)
Growth in bacteria
  Bacterial resistance: Chloramphenicol and Ampicillin, 25 & 100 μg/mL
  Growth temperature: 37°C
  Growth strain: DB3.1
  Copy number: Unknown
Gene/Insert
  Cloning method: Unknown
  Sequencing primers: 5′ pBAD-F; 3′ pBAD-R
Terms and licenses: Academic/Nonprofit Terms; Industry Terms: Not Available to Industry
Depositor comments: Folding indicator GFP
How to cite: pBXC3GH was a gift from Raimund Dutzler & Eric Geertsma (Addgene plasmid # 47070 ; http://n2t.net/addgene:47070 ; RRID:Addgene_47070)
