>Addgene plasmid #47070 | pBXC3GH | addgene partial sequence | sequence record 73136 | CAT-R 5'-GCAACTGACTGAAATGCCTC-3'
ATCAACGGTGGTATATCCAGTGATTTTTTTCTCCATTTTAGCTTCCTTAGCTCCTGAAAATCTCGACGGA
TCCTAACTCAAAATCCACACATTATACGAGCCGGAAGCATAAAGTGTAAAGCCTGGGGTGCCTAATGCGG
CCGCCATAGTGACTGGATATGTTGTGTTTTACAGTATTATGTAGTCTGTTTTTTATGCAAAATCTAATTT
AATATATTGATATTTATATCATTTTACGTTTCTCGTTCAGCTTTTTTGTACAAACTTGTGATATCGAATT
CGCTAGCTACCTTTCTCTTCTTTTTTGGATCTACCTTTCTCTTCTTTTTTGGGGATCCACTAGTTCAGCT
CTTCTGCATTAGAAGTTTTGTTTCAAGGTCCACAATTCAGCAAAGGAGAAGAACTTTTCACTGGAGTTGT
CCCAATTCTTGTTGAATTAGATGGTGATGTTAATGGGCACAAATTTTCTGTCAGTGGAGAGGGTGAAGGT
GATGCTACATACGGAAAACTCACCCTTAAATTTATTTGCACTACTGGAAAACTACCTGTTCCTTGGCCAA
CACTTGTCACTACTCTGACCTATGGTGTTCAATGCTTTTCCCGTTATCCGGATCACATGAAACGGCATGA
CTTTTTCAAGAGTGCCATGCCCGAAGGTTATGTACAGGAACGCACTATATCTTTCAAAGATGACGGGAAC
TACAAGACGCGTGCTGAAGTCAAGTTTGAAGGTGATACCCTTGTTAATCGTATCGAGTTAAAGGGTATTG
ATTTTAAAGAAGATGGAAACATTCTCGGACACAAACTAGAGTACAACTATAACTCACACAATGTATACAT
CACGGCAGACAAACAAAAGAATGGAATCAAAGCTAACTTCAAAATTCGCCACAACATTGAAGATGGTTCC
GTTCAACTAGCAGACCATTATCAACAAAATACTCCAATTGGCGATGGCCCTGTCCTT
