>Addgene plasmid #47070 | pBXC3GH | addgene partial sequence | sequence record 73137 | pBAD-F 5'-ATGCCATAGCATTTTTATCC-3'
TCGCAACTCTCTACTGTTTCTCCATACCCGTTTTTTGGGCTAACAGGAGGAATTAACCATGAGTTGAAGA
GCGACCTGCAGACTGGCTGTGTATAAGGGAGCCTGACATTTATATTCCCCAGAACATCAGGTTAATGGCG
TTTTTGATGTCATTTTCGCGGTGGCTGAGATCAGCCACTTCTTCCCCGATAACGGAGACCGGCACACTGG
CCATATCGGTGGTCATCATGCGCCAGCTTTCATCCCCGATATGCACCACCGGGTAAAGTTCACGGGAGAC
TTTATCTGACAGCAGACGTGCACTGGCCAGGGGGATCACCATCCGTCGCCCGGGCGTGTCAATAATATCA
CTCTGTACATCCACAAACAGACGATAACGGCTCTCTCTTTTATAGGTGTAAACCTTAAACTGCATTTCAC
CAGCCCCTGTTCTCGTCAGCAAAAGAGCCGTTCATTTCAATAAACCGGGCGACCTCAGCCATCCCTTCCT
GATTTTCCGCTTTCCAGCGTTCGGCACGCAGACGACGGGCTTCATTCTGCATGGTTGTGCTTACCAGACC
GGAGATATTGACATCATATATGCCTTGAGCAACTGATAGCTGTCGCTGTCAACTGTCACTGTAATACGCT
GCTTCATAGCATACCTCTTTTTGACATACTTCGGGTATACATATCAGTATATATTCTTATACCGCAAAAA
TCAGCGCGCAAATACGCATACTGTTATCTGGCTTTTAGTAAGCCGGATCCACGCGTTTACGCCCCGCCCT
GCCACTCATCGCAGTACTGTTGTAATTCATTAAGCATTCTGCCGACATGGAAGCCATCACAAACGGCATG
ATGAACCTGAATCGCCAGCGGCATCAGCACCTTGTCGCCTTGCGTATAATATTTGCCCATGGTGAAAACG
GGG
