>Addgene plasmid #47070 | pBXC3GH | addgene partial sequence | sequence record 79565 | pBAD-R 5'-GATTTAATCTGTATCAGG-3'
AACTCAATGATGATGATGATGATGGTCGACGGCGCTATTCAGATCCTCTTCTGAGATGAGTTTTTGTTCT
AGATGGTCGACTTAATGATGGTGATGATGATGGTGATGATGATGACTAGTTTTGTAGAGCTCATCCATGC
CATGTGTAATCCCAGCAGCAGTTACAAACTCAAGAAGGACCATGTGGTCACGCTTTTCGTTGGGATCTTT
CGAAAGGGCAGATTGTGTCGACAGGTAATGGTTGTCTGGTAAAAGGACAGGGCCATCGCCAATTGGAGTA
TTTTGTTGATAATGGTCTGCTAGTTGAACGGAACCATCTTCAATGTTGTGGCGAATTTTGAAGTTAGCTT
TGATTCCATTCTTTTGTTTGTCTGCCGTGATGTATACATTGTGTGAGTTATAGTTGTACTCTAGTTTGTG
TCCGAGAATGTTTCCATCTTCTTTAAAATCAATACCCTTTAACTCGATACGATTAACAAGGGTATCACCT
TCAAACTTGACTTCAGCACGCGTCTTGTAGTTCCCGTCATCTTTGAAAGATATAGTGCGTTCCTGTACAT
AACCTTCGGGCATGGCACTCTTGAAAAAGTCATGCCGTTTCATGTGATCCGGATAACGGGAAAAGCATTG
AACACCATAGGTCAGAGTAGTGACAAGTGTTGGCCAAGGAACAGGTAGTTTTCCAGTAGTGCAAATAAAT
TTAAGGGTGAGTTTTCCGTATGTAGCATCACCTTCACCCTCTCCACTGACAGAAAATTTGTGCCCATTAA
CATCACCATCTAATTCAACAAGAATTGGGACAACTCCAGTGAAAAGTTCTTCTCCTTTGCTGAATTGTGG
ACCTTGAAACAAAACTTCTAATGCA
